Addgene plasmid #248814: His6-TEV-LplA W37V
Purpose: Plasmid used for bacterial expression of LplA variants. TEV cleavage site enables removal of N-terminal His6 tag.
Depositing lab: Alice Ting. Depositing organization: Stanford University. Publication: Computational design of conformation-biasing mutations to alter protein functions. Cavanagh PE, Xue AG, Dai SA, Qiang A, Matsui T, Ting AY. Science. 2026 Jan 8:eadv7953. doi: 10.1126/science.adv7953. PubMed 41505504.
Backbone
  Vector backbone: pYFJ17
  Vector type: Bacterial Expression
Growth in bacteria
  Bacterial resistance: Ampicillin, 100 μg/mL
  Growth temperature: 37°C
  Growth strain: DH5alpha
  Copy number: High Copy
Gene/Insert
  Gene/Insert name: LplA
  Species: E. coli
  Mutation: W37V
  Tag / fusion protein: 6xHis-TEV (N terminal on insert)
  Cloning method: Restriction Enzyme; 5′ cloning site unknown (unknown if destroyed)
Terms and licenses: Academic/Nonprofit Terms; Industry Terms: Not Available to Industry
Depositor comments: Please visit https://doi.org/10.1101/2025.05.03.652001 for bioRxiv preprint.
How to cite: His6-TEV-LplA W37V was a gift from Alice Ting (Addgene plasmid # 248814 ; http://n2t.net/addgene:248814 ; RRID:Addgene_248814)
