[The description below was written by a language model from this plasmid's Addgene catalogue record and pLannotate feature annotations shown in this document.]
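Description:
His6-TEV-LplA W37V is a bacterial expression plasmid built on the pYFJ17 backbone for producing a point mutant of *E. coli* lipoate-protein ligase A (LplA). The wild-type enzyme activates exogenous lipoate to lipoyl-AMP and transfers it onto the lipoyl domains of lipoate-dependent enzymes. The plasmid is about 5.9 kb and replicates from a high-copy ColE1/pMB1-type origin. A pBR322 bom region is present, along with only a fragment of rop. Selection is by ampicillin through the β-lactamase gene and its native promoter. The feature table also annotates a chloramphenicol acetyltransferase (cat) coding sequence preceded by only a fragment of its promoter. The catalogue entry lists ampicillin alone as the resistance, so cat should not be assumed to be a usable marker.

The lplA coding sequence carrying the W37V substitution is transcribed from a bacteriophage T5 promoter, which is recognised by the host's own RNA polymerase. This promoter has an embedded lac operator, and a second lac operator lies just downstream. A plasmid-borne lacI gene driven by the lacIq promoter supplies repressor, so expression stays off until it is induced with IPTG. An N-terminal 6xHis tag allows metal-affinity purification. According to the record it is followed by a TEV protease cleavage site for removing the tag, although this site is not separately annotated in the feature table. A short antisense fragment of yjjJ lies immediately after lplA, and the lambda t0 terminator ends the transcription unit. An rrnB T1 terminator follows cat. The record places this plasmid in a series of LplA variant expression plasmids linked to work on computationally designed conformation-biasing mutations.
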