Features (pLannotate 1.2.2; 18 found; start..end, strand, type, name):
     10..54      +  promoter       T5 promoter: bacteriophage T5 promoter for E. coli RNA polymerase, with embedded lac operator
     62..78      +  protein_bind   lac operator: The lac repressor binds to the lac operator to inhibit transcription in E. coli. This inhibition can be relieved by adding lactose or isopropyl-β-D-thiogalactopyranoside (IPTG). lac repressor encoded by lacI
    118..135     +  CDS            7xHis (fragment): 6xHis affinity tag
    157..1170    +  CDS            lplA: LPLA_ECOLI - Also known as yjjF. Experimental evidence at protein level: Swiss-Prot protein existence level 1. Catalyzes both the ATP-dependent activation of exogenously supplied lipoate to lipoyl-AMP and the transfer of the activated lipoyl onto the lipoyl domains of lipoate-dependent enzymes. Is also able to catalyze very poorly the transfer of lipoyl and octanoyl moiety from their acyl carrier protein. From Escherichia coli (strain K12).
   1177..1341    -  CDS            yjjJ (fragment): YJJJ_ECOLI - Experimental evidence at protein level: Swiss-Prot protein existence level 1. Toxic when overexpressed in E.coli, leading to long filamentous cells. The toxic effect is neutralized by non-cognate antitoxin HipB (PubMed:28430938). Does not seem to inhibit DNA, RNA or protein synthesis, and unlike paralogous toxin HipA its toxic activity is not counteracted by overexpression of GltX (PubMed:28430938). Binds DNA (PubMed:28430938). Might be a protein kinase (By similarity). From Escherichia coli (strain K12).
   1359..1453    +  terminator     lambda t0 terminator: transcription terminator from phage lambda
   1468..1496    +  promoter       cat promoter (fragment): promoter of the E. coli cat gene encoding chloramphenicol acetyltransferase
   1497..2153    +  CDS            cat: CAT_ECOLX - Experimental evidence at protein level: Swiss-Prot protein existence level 1. This enzyme is an effector of chloramphenicol resistance in bacteria. From Escherichia coli. This protein is used as a marker in many commonly used cloning vectors, such as pACYC184.
   2221..2307    +  terminator     rrnB T1 terminator: Escherichia coli rrnB; transcription terminator T1 from the E. coli rrnB gene
   2330..2347    -  promoter       tet promoter (fragment): E. coli promoter for tetracycline efflux protein gene
   2366..2387    -  protein_bind   CAP binding site: CAP binding activates transcription in the presence of cAMP. E. coli catabolite activator protein
   2400..3482    -  CDS            lacI: lac repressor; lacI; The lac repressor binds to the lac operator to inhibit transcription in E. coli. This inhibition can be relieved by adding lactose or isopropyl-β-D-thiogalactopyranoside (IPTG).
   3483..3557    -  promoter       lacIq promoter: lacI (mutant); In the lacIq allele, a single base change in the promoter boosts expression of the lacI gene about 10-fold.
   3609..3650    +  CDS            rop (fragment): Rop protein, which maintains plasmids at low copy number; rop
   3752..3892    +  misc_feature   bom: basis of mobility region from pBR322
   4078..4666    -  rep_origin     ori: high-copy-number ColE1/pMB1/pBR322/pUC origin of replication
   4837..5697    -  CDS            AmpR: β-lactamase; bla; confers resistance to ampicillin, carbenicillin, and related antibiotics
   5698..5802    -  promoter       AmpR promoter: bla
>Addgene plasmid #248814 | His6-TEV-LplA W37V | addgene full sequence | sequence record 495657 | Addgene NGS Result
CTCGAGAAATCATAAAAAATTTATTTGCTTTGTGAGCGGATAACAATTATAATAGATTCAATTGTGAGCG
GATAACAATTTCACACAGAATTCATTAAAGAGGAGAAATTAACTATGCATCACCATCACCATCACGAAAA
CTTGTATTTCCAAGGCATGTCCACATTACGCCTGCTCATCTCTGACTCTTACGACCCGTGGTTTAACCTG
GCGGTGGAAGAGTGTATTTTTCGCCAAATGCCCGCCACGCAGCGCGTTCTGTTTCTCGTGCGCAATGCCG
ACACGGTAGTAATTGGTCGCGCGCAGAACCCGTGGAAAGAGTGTAATACCCGGCGGATGGAAGAAGATAA
CGTCCGCCTGGCGCGGCGCAGTAGCGGTGGCGGCGCGGTGTTCCACGATCTCGGCAATACCTGCTTTACC
TTTATGGCTGGCAAGCCGGAGTACGATAAAACTATCTCCACGTCGATTGTGCTCAATGCGCTGAACGCGC
TCGGCGTCAGCGCCGAAGCGTCCGGACGTAACGATCTGGTGGTGAAAACCGTCGAAGGCGACCGCAAAGT
CTCAGGCTCGGCCTATCGCGAAACCAAAGATCGCGGCTTCCACCACGGCACCTTGCTACTCAATGCCGAC
CTCAGCCGCCTGGCAAACTATCTCAATCCGGATAAAAAGAAACTGGCGGCGAAAGGCATTACGTCGGTAC
GTTCCCGCGTGACCAACCTCACCGAGCTGTTGCCGGGGATCACCCATGAGCAGGTTTGCGAGGCCATAAC
CGAGGCCTTTTTCGCCCATTATGGCGAGCGCGTGGAAGCGGAAATCATCTCCCCGAACAAAACGCCAGAC
TTGCCAAACTTCGCCGAAACCTTTGCCCGCCAGAGTAGCTGGGAATGGAACTTCGGTCAGGCTCCGGCAT
TCTCGCATCTGCTGGATGAACGCTTTACCTGGGGCGGCGTGGAACTGCATTTCGACGTTGAAAAAGGCCA
TATCACCCGCGCCCAGGTGTTTACCGACAGCCTCAACCCCGCGCCGCTGGAAGCCCTCGCCGGACGACTG
CAAGGCTGCCTGTACCGCGCAGATATGCTGCAACAGGAGTGCGAAGCGCTGTTGGTTGACTTCCCGGAAC
AGGAAAAAGAGCTACGGGAGTTATCGGCATGGATGGCGGGGGCTGTAAGGTAGTTACCCGCCCATGCGGG
CAACTTTCTCTTCGATTTGCCGGATTTTTTCCGGCATTTCTTGCGCAATGTGGCGAAACGCCTCGCTGAT
ACGCGGATCTCTGGCGACCGTTTGCCAGAACTGCTGCGCCAGCGGGATCGCCGTTGGGGATCCGTCGACC
TGCAGCCAAGCTTAATTAGCTGAGCTTGGACTCCTGTTGATAGATCCAGTAATGACCTCAGAACTCCATC
TGGATTTGTTCAGAACGCTCGGTTGCCGCCGGGCGTTTTTTATTGGTGAGAATCCAAGCTAGCTTGGCGA
GATTTTCAGGAGCTAAGGAAGCTAAAATGGAGAAAAAAATCACTGGATATACCACCGTTGATATATCCCA
ATGGCATCGTAAAGAACATTTTGAGGCATTTCAGTCAGTTGCTCAATGTACCTATAACCAGACCGTTCAG
CTGGATATTACGGCCTTTTTAAAGACCGTAAAGAAAAATAAGCACAAGTTTTATCCGGCCTTTATTCACA
TTCTTGCCCGCCTGATGAATGCTCATCCGGAATTTCGTATGGCAATGAAAGACGGTGAGCTGGTGATATG
GGATAGTGTTCACCCTTGTTACACCGTTTTCCATGAGCAAACTGAAACGTTTTCATCGCTCTGGAGTGAA
TACCACGACGATTTCCGGCAGTTTCTACACATATATTCGCAAGATGTGGCGTGTTACGGTGAAAACCTGG
CCTATTTCCCTAAAGGGTTTATTGAGAATATGTTTTTCGTCTCAGCCAATCCCTGGGTGAGTTTCACCAG
TTTTGATTTAAACGTGGCCAATATGGACAACTTCTTCGCCCCCGTTTTCACCATGGGCAAATATTATACG
CAAGGCGACAAGGTGCTGATGCCGCTGGCGATTCAGGTTCATCATGCCGTTTGTGATGGCTTCCATGTCG
GCAGAATGCTTAATGAATTACAACAGTACTGCGATGAGTGGCAGGGCGGGGCGTAATTTTTTTAAGGCAG
TTATTGGTGCCCTTAAACGCCTGGGGTAATGACTCTCTAGCTTGAGGCATCAAATAAAACGAAAGGCTCA
GTCGAAAGACTGGGCCTTTCGTTTTATCTGTTGTTTGTCGGTGAACGCTCTCCTGAGTAGGACAAATCCG
CCCTCTAGATTACGTGCAGTCGATGATAAGCTGTCAAACATGAGAATTGTGCCTAATGAGTGAGCTAACT
TACATTAATTGCGTTGCGCTCACTGCCCGCTTTCCAGTCGGGAAACCTGTCGTGCCAGCTGCATTAATGA
ATCGGCCAACGCGCGGGGAGAGGCGGTTTGCGTATTGGGCGCCAGGGTGGTTTTTCTTTTCACCAGTGAG
ACGGGCAACAGCTGATTGCCCTTCACCGCCTGGCCCTGAGAGAGTTGCAGCAAGCGGTCCACGCTGGTTT
GCCCCAGCAGGCGAAAATCCTGTTTGATGGTGGTTAACGGCGGGATATAACATGAGCTGTCTTCGGTATC
GTCGTATCCCACTACCGAGATATCCGCACCAACGCGCAGCCCGGACTCGGTAATGGCGCGCATTGCGCCC
AGCGCCATCTGATCGTTGGCAACCAGCATCGCAGTGGGAACGATGCCCTCATTCAGCATTTGCATGGTTT
GTTGAAAACCGGACATGGCACTCCAGTCGCCTTCCCGTTCCGCTATCGGCTGAATTTGATTGCGAGTGAG
ATATTTATGCCAGCCAGCCAGACGCAGACGCGCCGAGACAGAACTTAATGGGCCCGCTAACAGCGCGATT
TGCTGGTGACCCAATGCGACCAGATGCTCCACGCCCAGTCGCGTACCGTCTTCATGGGAGAAAATAATAC
TGTTGATGGGTGTCTGGTCAGAGACATCAAGAAATAACGCCGGAACATTAGTGCAGGCAGCTTCCACAGC
AATGGCATCCTGGTCATCCAGCGGATAGTTAATGATCAGCCCACTGACGCGTTGCGCGAGAAGATTGTGC
ACCGCCGCTTTACAGGCTTCGACGCCGCTTCGTTCTACCATCGACACCACCACGCTGGCACCCAGTTGAT
CGGCGCGAGATTTAATCGCCGCGACAATTTGCGACGGCGCGTGCAGGGCCAGACTGGAGGTGGCAACGCC
AATCAGCAACGACTGTTTGCCCGCCAGTTGTTGTGCCACGCGGTTGGGAATGTAATTCAGCTCCGCCATC
GCCGCTTCCACTTTTTCCCGCGTTTTCGCAGAAACGTGGCTGGCCTGGTTCACCACGCGGGAAACGGTCT
GATAAGAGACACCGGCATACTCTGCGACATCGTATAACGTTACTGGTTTCACATTCACCACCCTGAATTG
ACTCTCTTCCGGGCGCTATCATGCCATACCGCGAAAGGTTTTGCACCATTCGATGGTTTCGGAATTTCGG
GCAGCGTTGGGTCCTGGCCACGGGTGCGCATGATCTAGAGCTGCCTCGCGCGTTTCGGTGATGACGGTGA
AAACCTCTGACACATGCAGCTCCCGGAGACGGTCACAGCTTGTCTGTAAGCGGATGCCGGGAGCAGACAA
GCCCGTCAGGGCGCGTCAGCGGGTGTTGGCGGGTGTCGGGGCGCAGCCATGACCCAGTCACGTAGCGATA
GCGGAGTGTATACTGGCTTAACTATGCGGCATCAGAGCAGATTGTACTGAGAGTGCACCACATGCGGTGT
GAAATACCGCACAGATGCGTAAGGAGAAAATACCGCATCAGGCGCTCTTCCGCTTCCTCGCTCACTGACT
CGCTGCGCTCGGTCGTTCGGCTGCGGCGAGCGGTATCAGCTCACTCAAAGGCGGTAATACGGTTATCCAC
AGAATCAGGGGATAACGCAGGAAAGAACATGTGAGCAAAAGGCCAGCAAAAGGCCAGGAACCGTAAAAAG
GCCGCGTTGCTGGCGTTTTTCCATAGGCTCCGCCCCCCTGACGAGCATCACAAAAATCGACGCTCAAGTC
AGAGGTGGCGAAACCCGACAGGACTATAAAGATACCAGGCGTTTCCCCCTGGAAGCTCCCTCGTGCGCTC
TCCTGTTCCGACCCTGCCGCTTACCGGATACCTGTCCGCCTTTCTCCCTTCGGGAAGCGTGGCGCTTTCT
CATAGCTCACGCTGTAGGTATCTCAGTTCGGTGTAGGTCGTTCGCTCCAAGCTGGGCTGTGTGCACGAAC
CCCCCGTTCAGCCCGACCGCTGCGCCTTATCCGGTAACTATCGTCTTGAGTCCAACCCGGTAAGACACGA
CTTATCGCCACTGGCAGCAGCCACTGGTAACAGGATTAGCAGAGCGAGGTATGTAGGCGGTGCTACAGAG
TTCTTGAAGTGGTGGCCTAACTACGGCTACACTAGAAGGACAGTATTTGGTATCTGCGCTCTGCTGAAGC
CAGTTACCTTCGGAAAAAGAGTTGGTAGCTCTTGATCCGGCAAACAAACCACCGCTGGTAGCGGTGGTTT
TTTTGTTTGCAAGCAGCAGATTACGCGCAGAAAAAAAGGATCTCAAGAAGATCCTTTGATCTTTTCTACG
GGGTCTGACGCTCAGTGGAACGAAAACTCACGTTAAGGGATTTTGGTCATGAGATTATCAAAAAGGATCT
TCACCTAGATCCTTTTAAATTAAAAATGAAGTTTTAAATCAATCTAAAGTATATATGAGTAAACTTGGTC
TGACAGTTACCAATGCTTAATCAGTGAGGCACCTATCTCAGCGATCTGTCTATTTCGTTCATCCATAGTT
GCCTGACTCCCCGTCGTGTAGATAACTACGATACGGGAGGGCTTACCATCTGGCCCCAGTGCTGCAATGA
TACCGCGAGACCCACGCTCACCGGCTCCAGATTTATCAGCAATAAACCAGCCAGCCGGAAGGGCCGAGCG
CAGAAGTGGTCCTGCAACTTTATCCGCCTCCATCCAGTCTATTAATTGTTGCCGGGAAGCTAGAGTAAGT
AGTTCGCCAGTTAATAGTTTGCGCAACGTTGTTGCCATTGCTACAGGCATCGTGGTGTCACGCTCGTCGT
TTGGTATGGCTTCATTCAGCTCCGGTTCCCAACGATCAAGGCGAGTTACATGATCCCCCATGTTGTGCAA
AAAAGCGGTTAGCTCCTTCGGTCCTCCGATCGTTGTCAGAAGTAAGTTGGCCGCAGTGTTATCACTCATG
GTTATGGCAGCACTGCATAATTCTCTTACTGTCATGCCATCCGTAAGATGCTTTTCTGTGACTGGTGAGT
ACTCAACCAAGTCATTCTGAGAATAGTGTATGCGGCGACCGAGTTGCTCTTGCCCGGCGTCAATACGGGA
TAATACCGCGCCACATAGCAGAACTTTAAAAGTGCTCATCATTGGAAAACGTTCTTCGGGGCGAAAACTC
TCAAGGATCTTACCGCTGTTGAGATCCAGTTCGATGTAACCCACTCGTGCACCCAACTGATCTTCAGCAT
CTTTTACTTTCACCAGCGTTTCTGGGTGAGCAAAAACAGGAAGGCAAAATGCCGCAAAAAAGGGAATAAG
GGCGACACGGAAATGTTGAATACTCATACTCTTCCTTTTTCAATATTATTGAAGCATTTATCAGGGTTAT
TGTCTCATGAGCGGATACATATTTGAATGTATTTAGAAAAATAAACAAATAGGGGTTCCGCGCACATTTC
CCCGAAAAGTGCCACCTGACGTCTAAGAAACCATTATTATCATGACATTAACCTATAAAAATAGGCGTAT
CACGAGGCCCTTTCGTCTTCAC
